>Addgene plasmid #69935 | Lasso 1 | depositor full sequence | sequence record 124226 | (not fully sequence-confirmed)
CGCTTAATACGACTCACTATAGGGAGGCTGTCCTCGTCCGTATGACGAGAGAAGCCTACCAGAGAAACAC
ACGACGTAAGTCGTGGTACATTACCTGGTACAGTTCTCTTCAAGGGACAAGGCTAACAACAACTAACAAC
ATACAATCAACATAATTTGCCATCTGGGTAACAACAACATACAATCAACAATCAACCAAGGCTGTCCTCG
TCGATATCCTAGCATAACCCCTTGGGGCCTCTAAACGGGTCTTGAGGGGTTTTTTGAGCCTCTTCCTGCA
GTCCGGCAAAAAAACGGCAAGGTGTCACCACCCTGCCCTTTTTCTTTAAAACCGAAAAGATTACTTCGCG
TTATGCAGGCTTCCTCGCTCACTGACTCGCTGCGCTCGGTCGTTCGGCTGCGGCGAGCGGTATCAGCTCA
CTCAAAGGCGGTAATACGGTTATCCACAGAATCAGGGGATAACGCAGGAAAGAACATGTGAGCAAAAGGC
CAGCAAAAGGCCAGGAACCGTAAAAAGGCCGCGTTGCTGGCGTTTTTCCACAGGCTCCGCCCCCCTGACG
AGCATCACAAAAATCGACGCTCAAGTCAGAGGTGGCGAAACCCGACAGGACTATAAAGATACCAGGCGTT
TCCCCCTGGAAGCTCCCTCGTGCGCTCTCCTGTTCCGACCCTGCCGCTTACCGGATACCTGTCCGCCTTT
CTCCCTTCGGGAAGCGTGGCGCTTTCTCATAGCTCACGCTGTAGGTATCTCAGTTCGGTGTAGGTCGTTC
GCTCCAAGCTGGGCTGTGTGCACGAACCCCCCGTTCAGCCCGACCGCTGCGCCTTATCCGGTAACTATCG
TCTTGAGTCCAACCCGGTAAGACACGACTTATCGCCACTGGCAGCAGCCACTGGTAACAGGATTAGCAGA
GCGAGGTATGTAGGCGGTGCTACAGAGTTCTTGAAGTGGTGGCCTAACTACGGCTACACTAGAAGAACAG
TATTTGGTATCTGCGCTCTGCTGAAGCCAGTTACCTTCGGAAAAAGAGTTGGTAGCTCTTGATCCGGCAA
ACAAACCACCGCTGGTAGCGGTGGTTTTTTTGTTTGCAAGCAGCAGATTACGCGCAGAAAAAAAGGATCT
CAAGAAGATCCTTTGATCTTTTCTACGGGGTCTGACGCTCAGTGGAACGAAAACTCACGTTAAGGGATTT
TGGTCATGAGATTATCAAAAAGGATCTTCACCTAGATCCTTTTAAATTAAAAATGAAGTTTTAAATCAAT
CTAAAGTATATATGAGTAAACTTGGTCTGACAGCTCGAGGCTTGGATTCTCACCAATAAAAAACGCCCGG
CGGCAACCGAGCGTTCTGAACAAATCCAGATGGAGTTCTGAGGTCATTACTGGATCTATCAACAGGAGTC
CAAGCGAGCTCGATATCAAATTACGCCCCGCCCTGCCACTCATCGCAGTACTGTTGTAATTCATTAAGCA
TTCTGCCGACATGGAAGCCATCACAAACGGCATGATGAACCTGAATCGCCAGCGGCATCAGCACCTTGTC
GCCTTGCGTATAATATTTGCCCATGGTGAAAACGGGGGCGAAGAAGTTGTCCATATTGGCCACGTTTAAA
TCAAAACTGGTGAAACTCACCCAGGGATTGGCTGAGACGAAAAACATATTCTCAATAAACCCTTTAGGGA
AATAGGCCAGGTTTTCACCGTAACACGCCACATCTTGCGAATATATGTGTAGAAACTGCCGGAAATCGTC
GTGGTATTCACTCCAGAGCGATGAAAACGTTTCAGTTTGCTCATGGAAAACGGTGTAACAAGGGTGAACA
CTATCCCATATCACCAGCTCACCGTCTTTCATTGCCATACGAAATTCCGGATGAGCATTCATCAGGCGGG
CAAGAATGTGAATAAAGGCCGGATAAAACTTGTGCTTATTTTTCTTTACGGTCTTTAAAAAGGCCGTAAT
ATCCAGCTGAACGGTCTGGTTATAGGTACATTGAGCAACTGACTGAAATGCCTCAAAATGTTCTTTACGA
TGCCATTGGGATATATCAACGGTGGTATATCCAGTGATTTTTTTCTCCATTTTAGCTTCCTTAGCTCCTG
AAAATCTCGATAACTCAAAAAATACGCCCGGTAGTGATCTTATTTCATTATGGTGAAAGTTGGAACCTCT
TACGTGCCCGATCAACTCGAGTGCCACCTGACGTCTAAGAAACCATTATTATCATGACATTAACCTATAA
AAATAGGCGTATCACGAGGCAGAATTTCAGATAAAAAAAATCCTTAGCTTTCGCTAAGGATGATTTCTGG
AATTCGAAGA
Features (pLannotate 1.2.2; 8 found; start..end, strand, type, name):
      5..23      +  promoter       T7 promoter: promoter for bacteriophage T7 RNA polymerase
    219..266     +  terminator     T7 terminator: transcription terminator for bacteriophage T7 RNA polymerase
    289..340     +  terminator     his operon terminator (fragment): This putative transcriptin terminator from the E. coli his operon has a 2-bp deletion introduced during synthesis. Its efficiency has not been determined.
    535..1123    -  rep_origin     ori: high-copy-number ColE1/pMB1/pBR322/pUC origin of replication
   1306..1400    -  terminator     lambda t0 terminator: transcription terminator from phage lambda
   1424..2080    -  CDS            cat: CAT_ECOLX - Experimental evidence at protein level: Swiss-Prot protein existence level 1. This enzyme is an effector of chloramphenicol resistance in bacteria. From Escherichia coli. This protein is used as a marker in many commonly used cloning vectors, such as pACYC184.
   2081..2178    -  promoter       cat promoter: promoter of the E. coli cat gene encoding chloramphenicol acetyltransferase
   2264..2307    -  terminator     bacterial terminator: putative bacterial transcription terminator
