[The description below was written by a language model from this plasmid's Addgene catalogue record and pLannotate feature annotations shown in this document.]
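Description:
Lasso 1 is a small synthetic-biology plasmid of about 2.3 kb built on pSB1C3, the standard high-copy parts-registry backbone, which was modified here by adding BsaI sites to accept the insert. It is maintained in E. coli through a ColE1/pUC-type origin of replication and selected with chloramphenicol, with resistance provided by a cat (chloramphenicol acetyltransferase) gene driven by its native promoter and followed by a lambda t0 terminator. Additional backbone terminators, including a his operon terminator fragment and a putative bacterial terminator, flank the cloning region and insulate it from read-through transcription.

The payload is a 262 bp insert cloned by BsaI digestion, with both sites destroyed in the process. It forms a compact transcription unit: a T7 promoter at the start, roughly 200 nt of RNA-encoding sequence, and a T7 terminator. Transcription therefore depends on bacteriophage T7 RNA polymerase, supplied either in vitro or by a T7-expressing host. The automated feature table does not annotate the region between promoter and terminator, so the internal elements that give the transcript its lasso topology cannot be described from this record; the depositor points to their own annotated sequence file for those details. The depositor's full sequence is also noted as not fully sequence-confirmed.

According to the stated purpose, the plasmid encodes the first of two RNA lassos that together are needed to build an RNA chain. It belongs to work on designing and characterising small RNAs with defined topologies and is meant to be used alongside its partner construct encoding the second lasso.
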