Addgene plasmid #69935: Lasso 1
Purpose: The first of the two RNA lassos required for the RNA chain construction
Depositing lab: Alfonso Jaramillo. Depositing organization: University of Warwick. Publication: Design and Characterization of Topological Small RNAs. Hassall J, MacDonald P, Cordero T, Rostain W, Jaramillo A. Methods Mol Biol. 2015;1316:149-67. doi: 10.1007/978-1-4939-2730-2_13. PubMed 25967060.
Backbone
  Vector backbone: pSB1C3
  Backbone manufacturer: Registry of Standard Biological Parts
  Backbone size w/o insert (bp): 2060
  Total vector size (bp): 2319
  Modifications to backbone: Addition of BsaI restriction sites
  Vector type: Synthetic Biology
Growth in bacteria
  Bacterial resistance: Chloramphenicol, 25 μg/mL
  Growth temperature: 37°C
  Growth strain: DH5alpha
  Copy number: High Copy
Gene/Insert
  Gene/Insert name: Lasso 1
  Insert size (bp): 262
  Promoter: TAATACGACTCACTATAGGG
  Cloning method: Restriction Enzyme; 5′ cloning site BsaI (destroyed during cloning); 3′ cloning site BsaI (destroyed during cloning)
  Sequencing primers: 5′ tgccacctgacgtctaagaa
Terms and licenses: Academic/Nonprofit Terms; Industry Terms: Not Available to Industry
Depositor comments: Please see genebank file for annotations.
How to cite: Lasso 1 was a gift from Alfonso Jaramillo (Addgene plasmid # 69935 ; http://n2t.net/addgene:69935 ; RRID:Addgene_69935)
