>Addgene plasmid #69935 | Lasso 1 | depositor partial sequence | sequence record 124223 | covers insert
TNGGCGTATCACGAGGCAGAATTTCAGATAAAAAAAATCCTTAGCTTTCGCTAAGGNTGATTTCTGGAAT
TCGAAGACGCTTAATACGACTCACTATAGGGAGGCTGTCCTCGTCCGTATGACGAGAGAAGCCTACCAGA
GAAACACACGACGTAAGTCGTGGTACATTACCTGGTACAGTTCTCTTCAAGGGACAAGGCTAACAACAAC
TAACAACATACAATCAACATAATTTGCCATCTGGGTAACAACAACATACAATCAACAATCAACCAAGGCT
GTCCTCGTCGATATCCTAGCATAACCCCTTGGGGCCTCTAAACGGGTCTTGAGGGGTTTTTTGAGCCTCT
TCCTGCAGTCCGGCAAAAAAACGGCAAGGTGTCACCACCCTGCCCTTTTTCTTTAAAACCGAAAAGATTA
CTTCGCGTTATGCAGGCTTCCTCGCTCACTGACTCGCTGCGCTCGGTCGTTCGGCTGCGGCGAGCGGTAT
CAGCTCACTCAAAGGCGGTAATACGGTTATCCACAGAATCAGGGGATAACGCAGGAAAGAACATGTGAGC
AAAAGGCCAGCAAAAGGCCAGGAACCGTAAAAAGGCCGCGTTGCTGGCGTTTTTCCACAGGCTCCGCCCC
CCTGACGAGCATCACAAAAATCGACGCTCAAGTCANAGGTGGCGAAACCCGACAGGACTATAAAGATACC
AGGCGTTTCCCCCTGGAAGCTCCCTCGTGCGCTCTCCTGTTCCGACCCTGCCGCTTACCGGATACCTGTC
CGCCTTTCTCCCTTCGGGAAGCGTGGCGCTTTCTCATAGCTCACGCTGTAGGTATCTCAGTTCGGNGTAG
GTCGTTCGCTCCNAGCTGGGCTGTGTGCACGAACCCCCCGTTCAGCCCGACGCTGCGCCTTTATCCGGTA
ACTATCGTCTTGAGTCCNACCCGGTAANACACGACTTATCGCCACT
