>Addgene plasmid #69935 | Lasso 1 | addgene partial sequence | sequence record 136528 | CAT-R 5'-GCAACTGACTGAAATGCCTC-3'
GTATATCCAGTGATTTTTTTCTCCATTTTAGCTTCCTTAGCTCCTGAAAATCTCGATAACTCAAAAAATA
CGCCCGGTAGTGATCTTATTTCATTATGGTGAAAGTTGGAACCTCTTACGTGCCCGATCAACTCGAGTGC
CACCTGACGTCTAAGAAACCATTATTATCATGACATTAACCTATAAAAATAGGCGTATCACGAGGCAGAA
TTTCAGATAAAAAAAATCCTTAGCTTTCGCTAAGGATGATTTCTGGAATTCGAAGACGCTTAATACGACT
CACTATAGGGAGGCTGTCCTCGTCCGTATGACGAGAGAAGCCTACCAGAGAAACACACGACGTAAGTCGT
GGTACATTACCTGGTACAGTTCTCTTCAAGGGACAAGGCTAACAACAACTAACAACATACAATCAACATA
ATTTGCCATCTGGGTAACAACAACATACAATCAACAATCAACCAAGGCTGTCCTCGTCGATATCCTAGCA
TAACCCCTTGGGGCCTCTAAACGGGTCTTGAGGGGTTTTTTGAGCCTCTTCCTGCAGTCCGGCAAAAAAA
CGGCAAGGTGTCACCACCCTGCCCTTTTTCTTTAAAACCGAAAAGATTACTTCGCGTTATGCAGGCTTCC
TCGCTCACTGACTCGCTGCGCTCGGTCGTTCGGCTGCGGCGAGCGGTATCAGCTCACTCAAAGGCGGTAA
TACGGTTATCCACAGAATCAGG
